>Addgene plasmid #66449 | NPBW2-Tango | depositor partial sequence | sequence record 113511 | empty Tango
GACGGATCGGGAGATCTCCCGATCCCCTATGGTGCACTCTCAGTACAATCTGCTCTGATGCCGCATAGTT
AAGCCAGTATCTGCTCCCTGCTTGTGTGTTGGAGGTCGCTGAGTAGTGCGCGAGCAAAATTTAAGCTACA
ACAAGGCAAGGCTTGACCGACAATTGCATGAAGAATCTGCTTAGGGTTAGGCGTTTTGCGCTGCTTCGCG
ATGTACGGGCCAGATATACGCGTTGACATTGATTATTGACTAGTTATTAATAGTAATCAATTACGGGGTC
ATTAGTTCATAGCCCATATATGGAGTTCCGCGTTACATAACTTACGGTAAATGGCCCGCCTGGCTGACCG
CCCAACGACCCCCGCCCATTGACGTCAATAATGACGTATGTTCCCATAGTAACGCCAATAGGGACTTTCC
ATTGACGTCAATGGGTGGAGTATTTACGGTAAACTGCCCACTTGGCAGTACATCAAGTGTATCATATGCC
AAGTACGCCCCCTATTGACGTCAATGACGGTAAATGGCCCGCCTGGCATTATGCCCAGTACATGACCTTA
TGGGACTTTCCTACTTGGCAGTACATCTACGTATTAGTCATCGCTATTACCATGGTGATGCGGTTTTGGC
AGTACATCAATGGGCGTGGATAGCGGTTTGACTCACGGGGATTTCCAAGTCTCCACCCCATTGACGTCAA
TGGGAGTTTGTTTTGGCACCAAAATCAACGGGACTTTCCAAAATGTCGTAACAACTCCGCCCCATTGACG
CAAATGGGCGGTAGGCGTGTACGGTGGGAGGTCTATATAAGCAGAGCTCTCTGGCTAACTAGAGAACCCA
CTGCTTACTGGCTTATCGAAATTAATACGACTCACTATAGGGAGACCCAAGCTGGCTAGCGTTTAAACTT
AAGCTTGGTACCGAGCTCGGATCCACTAGTCCAGTGTGGTGGAATTCTGCAGATATCCAGCACAGTGGCG
GCCGCGCCACCATGAAGACGATCATCGCCCTGAGCTACATCTTCTGCCTGGTATTCGCCGACTACAAGGA
CGATGATGACGCCAGCATCGATACCGGTGGACGCACCCCACCCAGCCTGGGTCCCCAAGATGAGTCCTGC
ACCACCGCCAGCTCCTCCCTGGCCAAGGACACTTCATCGACCGGTGAGAACCTGTACTTCCAGCTAAGAT
TAGATAAAAGTAAAGTGATTAACAGCGCATTAGAGCTGCTTAATGAGGTCGGAATCGAAGGTTTAACAAC
CCGTAAACTCGCCCAGAAGCTAGGTGTAGAGCAGCCTACATTGTATTGGCATGTAAAAAATAAGCGGGCT
TTGCTCGACGCCTTAGCCATTGAGATGTTAGATAGGCACCATACTCACTTTTGCCCTTTAGAAGGGGAAA
GCTGGCAAGATTTTTTACGTAATAACGCTAAAAGTTTTAGATGTGCTTTACTAAGTCATCGCGATGGAGC
AAAAGTACATTTAGGTACACGGCCTACAGAAAAACAGTATGAAACTCTCGAAAATCAATTAGCCTTTTTA
TGCCAACAAGGTTTTTCACTAGAGAATGCATTATATGCACTCAGCGCTGTGGGGCATTTTACTTTAGGTT
GCGTATTGGAAGATCAAGAGCATCAAGTCGCTAAAGAAGAAAGGGAAACACCTACTACTGATAGTATGCC
GCCATTATTACGACAAGCTATCGAATTATTTGATCACCAAGGTGCAGAGCCAGCCTTCTTATTCGGCCTT
GAATTGATCATATGCGGATTAGAAAAACAACTTAAATGTGAAAGTGGGTCCGCGTACAGCCGCGCGCGTA
CGAAAAACAATTACGGGTCTACCATCGAGGGCCTGCTCGATCTCCCGGACGACGACGCCCCCGAAGAGGC
GGGGCTGGCGGCTCCGCGCCTGTCCTTTCTCCCCGCGGGACACACGCGCAGACTGTCGACGGCCCCCCCG
ACCGATGTCAGCCTGGGGGACGAGCTCCACTTAGACGGCGAGGACGTGGCGATGGCGCATGCCGACGCGC
TAGACGATTTCGATCTGGACATGTTGGGGGACGGGGATTCCCCGGGTCCGGGATTTACCCCCCACGACTC
CGCCCCCTACGGCGCTCTGGATATGGCCGACTTCGAGTTTGAGCAGATGTTTACCGATGCCCTTGGAATT
GACGAGTACGGTGGGTAGCTCGAGTCTAGAGGGCCCGTTTAAACCCGCTGATCAGCCTCGACTGTGCCTT
CTAGTTGCCAGCCATCTGTTGTTTGCCCCTCCCCCGTGCCTTCCTTGACCCTGGAAGGTGCCACTCCCAC
TGTCCTTTCCTAATAAAATGAGGAAATTGCATCGCATTGTCTGAGTAGGTGTCATTCTATTCTGGGGGGT
GGGGTGGGGCAGGACAGCAAGGGGGAGGATTGGGAAGACAATAGCAGGCATGCTGGGGATGCGGTGGGCT
CTATGGCTTCTGAGGCGGAAAGAACCAGCTGGGGCTCTAGGGGGTATCCCC
[124 nt withheld, positions 2502-2625]
C
[91 nt withheld, positions 2627-2717]
A
[49 nt withheld, positions 2719-2767]
CCTTTGACGTTGGAGTCCACGTTCTTT
[37 nt withheld, positions 2795-2831]
ACCCTATCTCGGTCTATTCTTTTGATTTATAAGGGATTTTGCCGATTTCGGCCTATTGGTTAAAAAATGA
GCTGATTTAACAAAAATTTAACGCGAATTAATTCTGTGGAATGTGTGTCAGTTAGGGTGTGGAAAGTCCC
CAGGCTCCCCAGCAGGCAGAAGTATGCAAAGCATGCATCTCAATTAGTCAGCAACCAGGTGTGGAAAGTC
CCCAGGCTCCCCAGCAGGCAGAAGTATGCAAAGCATGCATCTCAATTAGTCAGCAACCATAGTCCCGCCC
CTAACTCCGCCCATCCCGCCCCTAACTCCGCCCAGTTCCGCCCATTCTCCGCCCCATGGCTGACTAATTT
TTTTTATTTATGCAGAGGCCGAGGCCGCCTCTGCCTCTGAGCTATTCCAGAAGTAGTGAGGAGGCTTTTT
TGGAGGCCTAGGCTTTTGCAAAAAGCTCCCGGGAGCTTGTATATCCATTTTCGGATCTGATCAAGAGACA
GGATGAGGATCGTTTCGCATGATTGAACAAGATGGATTGCACGCAGGTTCTCCGGCCGCTTGGGTGGAGA
GGCTATTCGGCTATGACTGGGCACAACAGACAATCGGCTGCTCTGATGCCGCCGTGTTCCGGCTGTCAGC
GCAGGGGCGCCCGGTTCTTTTTGTCAAGACCGACCTGTCCGGTGCCCTGAATGAACTGCAGGACGAGGCA
GCGCGGCTATCGTGGCTGGCCACGACGGGCGTTCCTTGCGCAGCTGTGCTCGACGTTGTCACTGAAGCGG
GAAGGGACTGGCTGCTATTGGGCGAAGTGCCGGGGCAGGATCTCCTGTCATCTCACCTTGCTCCTGCCGA
GAAAGTATCCATCATGGCTGATGCAATGCGGCGGCTGCATACGCTTGATCCGGCTACCTGCCCATTCGAC
CACCAAGCGAAACATCGCATCGAGCGAGCACGTACTCGGATGGAAGCCGGTCTTGTCGATCAGGATGATC
TGGACGAAGAGCATCAGGGGCTCGCGCCAGCCGAACTGTTCGCCAGGCTCAAGGCGCGCATGCCCGACGG
CGAGGATCTCGTCGTGACCCATGGCGATGCCTGCTTGCCGAATATCATGGTGGAAAATGGCCGCTTTTCT
GGATTCATCGACTGTGGCCGGCTGGGTGTGGCGGACCGCTATCAGGACATAGCGTTGGCTACCCGTGATA
TTGCTGAAGAGCTTGGCGGCGAATGGGCTGACCGCTTCCTCGTGCTTTACGGTATCGCCGCTCCCGATTC
GCAGCGCATCGCCTTCTATCGCCTTCTTGACGAGTTCTTCTGAGCGGGACTCTGGGGTTCGAAATGACCG
ACCAAGCGACGCCCAACCTGCCATCACGAGATTTCGATTCCACCGCCGCCTTCTATGAAAGGTTGGGCTT
CGGAATCGTTTTCCGGGACGCCGGCTGGATGATCCTCCAGCGCGGGGATCTCATGCTGGAGTTCTTCGCC
CACCCCAACTTGTTTATTGCAGCTTATAATGGTTACAAATAAAGCAATAGCATCACAAATTTCACAAATA
AAGCATTTTTTTCACTGCATTCTAGTTGTGGTTTGTCCAAACTCATCAATGTATCTTATCATGTCTGTAT
ACCGTCGACCTCTAGCTAGAGCTTGGCGTAATCATGGTCATAGCTGTTTCCTGTGTGAAATTGTTATCCG
CTCACAATTCCACACAACATACGAGCCGGAAGCATAAAGTGTAAAGCCTGGGGTGCCTAATGAGTGAGCT
AACTCACATTAATTGCGTTGCGCTCACTGCCCGCTTTCCAGTCGGGAAACCTGTCGTGCCAGCTGCATTA
ATGAATCGGCCAACGCGCGGGGAGAGGCGGTTTGCGTATTGGGCGCTCTTCCGCTTCCTCGCTCACTGAC
TCGCTGCGCTCGGTCGTTCGGCTGCGGCGAGCGGTATCAGCTCACTCAAAGGCGGTAATACGGTTATCCA
CAGAATCAGGGGATAACGCAGGAAAGAACATGTGAGCAAAAGGCCAGCAAAAGGCCAGGAACCGTAAAAA
GGCCGCGTTGCTGGCGTTTTTCCATAGGCTCCGCCCCCCTGACGAGCATCACAAAAATCGACGCTCAAGT
CAGAGGTGGCGAAACCCGACAGGACTATAAAGATACCAGGCGTTTCCCCCTGGAAGCTCCCTCGTGCGCT
CTCCTGTTCCGACCCTGCCGCTTACCGGATACCTGTCCGCCTTTCTCCCTTCGGGAAGCGTGGCGCTTTC
TCATAGCTCACGCTGTAGGTATCTCAGTTCGGTGTAGGTCGTTCGCTCCAAGCTGGGCTGTGTGCACGAA
CCCCCCGTTCAGCCCGACCGCTGCGCCTTATCCGGTAACTATCGTCTTGAGTCCAACCCGGTAAGACACG
ACTTATCGCCACTGGCAGCAGCCACTGGTAACAGGATTAGCAGAGCGAGGTATGTAGGCGGTGCTACAGA
GTTCTTGAAGTGGTGGCCTAACTACGGCTACACTAGAAGAACAGTATTTGGTATCTGCGCTCTGCTGAAG
CCAGTTACCTTCGGAAAAAGAGTTGGTAGCTCTTGATCCGGCAAACAAACCACCGCTGGTAGCGGTTTTT
TTGTTTGCAAGCAGCAGATTACGCGCAGAAAAAAAGGATCTCAAGAAGATCCTTTGATCTTTTCTACGGG
GTCTGACGCTCAGTGGAACGAAAACTCACGTTAAGGGATTTTGGTCATGAGATTATCAAAAAGGATCTTC
ACCTAGATCCTTTTAAATTAAAAATGAAGTTTTAAATCAATCTAAAGTATATATGAGTAAACTTGGTCTG
ACAGTTACCAATGCTTAATCAGTGAGGCACCTATCTCAGCGATCTGTCTATTTCGTTCATCCATAGTTGC
CTGACTCCCCGTCGTGTAGATAACTACGATACGGGAGGGCTTACCATCTGGCCCCAGTGCTGCAATGATA
CCGCGAGACCCACGCTCACCGGCTCCAGATTTATCAGCAATAAACCAGCCAGCCGGAAGGGCCGAGCGCA
GAAGTGGTCCTGCAACTTTATCCGCCTCCATCCAGTCTATTAATTGTTGCCGGGAAGCTAGAGTAAGTAG
TTCGCCAGTTAATAGTTTGCGCAACGTTGTTGCCATTGCTACAGGCATCGTGGTGTCACGCTCGTCGTTT
GGTATGGCTTCATTCAGCTCCGGTTCCCAACGATCAAGGCGAGTTACATGATCCCCCATGTTGTGCAAAA
AAGCGGTTAGCTCCTTCGGTCCTCCGATCGTTGTCAGAAGTAAGTTGGCCGCAGTGTTATCACTCATGGT
TATGGCAGCACTGCATAATTCTCTTACTGTCATGCCATCCGTAAGATGCTTTTCTGTGACTGGTGAGTAC
TCAACCAAGTCATTCTGAGAATAGTGTATGCGGCGACCGAGTTGCTCTTGCCCGGCGTCAATACGGGATA
ATACCGCGCCACATAGCAGAACTTTAAAAGTGCTCATCATTGGAAAACGTTCTTCGGGGCGAAAACTCTC
AAGGATCTTACCGCTGTTGAGATCCAGTTCGATGTAACCCACTCGTGCACCCAACTGATCTTCAGCATCT
TTTACTTTCACCAGCGTTTCTGGGTGAGCAAAAACAGGAAGGCAAAATGCCGCAAAAAAGGGAATAAGGG
CGACACGGAAATGTTGAATACTCATACTCTTCCTTTTTCAATATTATTGAAGCATTTATCAGGGTTATTG
TCTCATGAGCGGATACATATTTGAATGTATTTAGAAAAATAAACAAATAGGGGTTCCGCGCACATTTCCC
CGAAAAGTGCCACCTGACGTC
