>Addgene plasmid #66449 | NPBW2-Tango | depositor partial sequence | sequence record 113512 | NPBW2
ATGCAGGCAGCGGGCCACCCAGAACCCCTCGATAGCCGAGGGTCCTTTTCCCTGCCCACGATGGGCGCCA
ATGTATCTCAGGACAACGGGACTGGCCATAACGCTACTTTCTCCGAACCACTCCCATTTCTGTATGTCCT
CCTGCCAGCCGTTTACAGCGGGATCTGCGCAGTGGGATTGACGGGTAACACAGCAGTGATCCTCGTCATC
CTGCGAGCACCCAAAATGAAGACGGTGACCAATGTGTTCATCCTTAATTTGGCTGTGGCCGACGGACTGT
TTACTCTGGTCCTGCCCGTGAACATAGCTGAACACTTGTTGCAGTACTGGCCGTTTGGGGAACTGTTGTG
TAAACTGGTGCTCGCAGTCGACCATTATAATATATTCTCTTCCATTTACTTTCTTGCTGTGATGAGCGTT
GACCGCTATCTGGTCGTACTTGCGACCGTAAGATCTCGGCACATGCCCTGGCGCACGTATAGGGGCGCAA
AGGTGGCCTCTCTGTGCGTCTGGCTCGGGGTGACCGTGCTGGTGCTTCCCTTCTTCAGTTTTGCCGGTGT
GTACTCCAACGAACTTCAAGTGCCCTCCTGTGGCCTGTCATTCCCATGGCCAGAACAAGTGTGGTTCAAA
GCAAGCAGAGTCTACACGTTGGTACTGGGATTTGTCCTCCCAGTGTGCACCATCTGCGTGCTGTACACAG
ATCTGCTGCGAAGGCTCAGAGCTGTTAGACTCAGGAGTGGCGCCAAAGCACTTGGCAAAGCTAGGCGGAA
AGTGACTGTGTTGGTGCTCGTCGTGTTGGCTGTGTGTCTGCTTTGCTGGACCCCCTTTCACCTTGCTTCT
GTAGTAGCTCTCACAACCGACCTCCCCCAAACACCCCTGGTGATTTCCATGAGCTATGTTATCACCTCAC
TTTCCTACGCAAACAGTTGTCTGAATCCGTTTCTGTACGCTTTCCTGGATGATAACTTCCGGAAAAATTT
CAGGTCAATCCTCCGCTGT
