>Addgene plasmid #66449 | NPBW2-Tango | addgene partial sequence | sequence record 120109 | CMV-F 5'-CGCAAATGGGCGGTAGGCGTG-3'
GCTCTCTGGCTAACTAGAGAACCCACCTGCTTACTGGGCTTATCGAAATTAATACGACTCACTATAGGGA
GACCCAAGCTGGCTAGCGTTTAAACTTAAGCTTGGTACCGAGCTCGGATCCACTAGTCCAGTGTGGTGGA
ATTCTGCAGATATCCAGCACAGTGGCGGCCGCGCCACCATGAAGACGATCATCGCCCTGAGCTACATCTT
CTGCCTGGTATTCGCCGACTACAAGGACGATGATGACGCCAGCATCGATATGCAGGCAGCGGGCCACCCA
GAACCCCTCGATAGCCGAGGGTCCTTTTCCCTGCCCACGATGGGCGCCAATGTATCTCAGGACAACGGGA
CTGGCCATAACGCTACTTTCTCCGAACCACTCCCATTTCTGTATGTCCTCCTGCCAGCCGTTTACAGCGG
GATCTGCGCAGTGGGATTGACGGGTAACACAGCAGTGATCCTCGTCATCCTGCGAGCACCCAAAATGAAG
ACGGTGACCAATGTGTTCATCCTTAATTTGGCTGTGGCCGACGGACTGTTTACTCTGGTCCTGCCCGTGA
ACATAGCTGAACACTTGTTGCAGTACTGGCCGTTTGGGGAACTGTTGTGTAAACTGGTGCTCGCAGTCGA
CCATTATAATATATTCTCTTCCATTTACTTTCTTGCTGTGATGAGCGTTGACCGCTATCTGGTCGTACTT
GCGACCGTAAGATCTCGGCACATGCCCTGGCGCACGTATAGGGGCGCAAAGGTGGCCTCTCTGTGCGTCT
GGCTCGGGGTGACCGTGCTGGTGCTTCCCTTCTTCAGTTTTGCCGGTGTGTACTCCAACGAACTTCAAGT
GCCCTCCTGTGGCCTGTCATTCCCATGGCCAGAACAAGTGTGGTTCAAAGCAAGCAGAGTCTACACGTTG
GTACTGGGATTTGTCCTCCCAGTGTGCACCATCTGCGTGCTGTACACAGATCTGCTGCGAAGGCTCAGAG
CTGTTA
