>Addgene plasmid #66449 | NPBW2-Tango | addgene partial sequence | sequence record 120110 | Tet-R 5'-GGCGAGTTTACGGGTTGTTA-3'
GCTCTAATGCGCTGTTAATCACTTTACTTTTATCTAATCTTAGCTGGAAGTACAGGTTCTCACCGGTCGA
TGAAGTGTCCTTGGCCAGGGAGGAGCTGGCGGTGGTGCAGGACTCATCTTGGGGACCCAGGCTGGGTGGG
GTGCGTCCACCGGTATCGATACAGCGGAGGATTGACCTGAAATTTTTCCGGAAGTTATCATCCAGGAAAG
CGTACAGAAACGGATTCAGACAACTGTTTGCGTAGGAAAGTGAGGTGATAACATAGCTCATGGAAATCAC
CAGGGGTGTTTGGGGGAGGTCGGTTGTGAGAGCTACTACAGAAGCAAGGTGAAAGGGGGTCCAGCAAAGC
AGACACACAGCCAACACGACGAGCACCAACACAGTCACTTTCCGCCTAGCTTTGCCAAGTGCTTTGGCGC
CACTCCTGAGTCTAACAGCTCTGAGCCTTCGCAGCAGATCTGTGTACAGCACGCAGATGGTGCACACTGG
GAGGACAAATCCCAGTACCAACGTGTAGACTCTGCTTGCTTTGAACCACACTTGTTCTGGCCATGGGAAT
GACAGGCCACAGGAGGGCACTTGAAGTTCGTTGGAGTACACACCGGCAAAACTGAAGAAGGGAAGCACCA
GCACGGTCACCCCGAGCCAGACGCACAGAGAGGCCACCTTTGCGCCCCTATACGTGCGCCAGGGCATGTG
CCGAGATCTTACGGTCGCAAGTACGACCAGATAGCGGTCAACGCTCATCACAGCAAGAAAGTAAATGGAA
GAGAATATATTATAATGGTCGACTGCGAGCACCAGTTTACACAACAGTTCCCCAAACGGCCAGTACTGCA
ACAAGTGTTCAGCTATGTTCACGGGCAGGACCAGAGTAAACAGTCCGTCGGCCACAGCCAAATTAAGGAT
GAACACATTGGTCACCGTCTTCATTTTGGGTGCTCGCAGGATGACGAGGATCACTGCTGTGTTACCCGTC
AATCCCACTGCGCAGATCCCGCTGTAAACGGCTGGCAGGAGGACATACAGAAATGGG
