[The description below was written by a language model from this plasmid's Addgene catalogue record.]
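Description:
NPBW2-Tango is a mammalian expression plasmid from the PRESTO-Tango collection, built on an "empty Tango" backbone of about 6.6 kb that was originally derived from pcDNA3.1(+). It is maintained in E. coli as a high-copy plasmid under ampicillin selection, and it carries a neomycin resistance marker so that transfected mammalian cells can be selected with G418. The insert is the roughly 1 kb coding sequence of the human neuropeptide B/W receptor 2 (NPBWR2, also known as GPR8), a G protein-coupled receptor. It is expressed from the CMV promoter, with an N-terminal FLAG tag supplied by the backbone that allows detection of the receptor.

The receptor was cloned by restriction digestion with NotI at the 5′ end. The 3′ site is nominally XhoI, but the depositor notes that most vectors in the series carry an XbaI site rather than XhoI downstream of the tTA sequence, so the site actually present in a given plasmid is uncertain. That note, along with the Tet-R sequencing primer, shows that a tTA transcriptional activator lies downstream of the receptor in the backbone. The record provides no feature table and does not spell out the other elements of the Tango module. The stated principle of the assay is that receptor activation leads to arrestin translocation, which is converted into transcriptional activation as a readout. This gives a G protein-independent measure of receptor activity.

The plasmid is intended for parallel screening of ligands across the druggable human GPCRome. It was generated under a programme aimed at providing tools for understudied GPCRs, kinases and ion channels.
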