Addgene plasmid #66449: NPBW2-Tango
Purpose: Expression of G protein-coupled receptors for PRESTO-Tango: parallel receptorome expression and screening via transcriptional output, with transcriptional activation following arrestin translocation
Depositing lab: Bryan Roth. Depositing organization: University of North Carolina at Chapel Hill. Publication: PRESTO-Tango as an open-source resource for interrogation of the druggable human GPCRome. Kroeze WK, Sassano MF, Huang XP, Lansu K, McCorvy JD, Giguere PM, Sciaky N, Roth BL. Nat Struct Mol Biol. 2015 May;22(5):362-9. doi: 10.1038/nsmb.3014. Epub 2015 Apr 20. PubMed 25895059.
Backbone
  Vector backbone: empty Tango
  Backbone size w/o insert (bp): 6632
  Vector type: Mammalian Expression
  Selectable markers: Neomycin (select with G418)
Growth in bacteria
  Bacterial resistance: Ampicillin, 100 μg/mL
  Growth temperature: 37°C
  Growth strain: DH5alpha
  Copy number: High Copy
Gene/Insert
  Gene/Insert name: NPBW2
  Species: H. sapiens (human)
  Insert size (bp): 999
  Entrez Gene: NPBWR2 (a.k.a. GPR8)
  Promoter: CMV
  Tag / fusion protein: FLAG (N terminal on backbone)
  Cloning method: Restriction Enzyme; 5′ cloning site NotI (not destroyed); 3′ cloning site XhoI (unknown if destroyed)
  Sequencing primers: 5′ CMV-F; 3′ Tet-R
Terms and licenses: Academic/Nonprofit Terms; Industry Terms: Not Available to Industry
Depositor comments: Please note: Most of the PRESTO-Tango vectors do not contain the XhoI cut site downstream of the tTA sequence and instead carry an XbaI site. If you need to perform an XhoI digest we recommend sequencing with a forward primer at the C-terminus of tTA to determine which of the two sites is present. Suggested primer: 5-gagctccacttagacggcgagg-3. Original backbone was pcDNA3.1(+). These plasmids were generated as part of the Illuminating the Druggable Genome (IDG) program sponsored by the NIH Common Fund. The goal of this program is to identify, gather, and distribute information and resources for proteins that currently are not well-studied yet belong to commonly drug-targeted protein families: protein kinases, non-olfactory G-protein coupled receptors (GPCRs), and ion channels. The IDG program is designed to develop fundamental research tools for understudied proteins, elucidate their function, and disseminate the IDG-related resources and data to the greater scientific community.
How to cite: NPBW2-Tango was a gift from Bryan Roth (Addgene plasmid # 66449 ; http://n2t.net/addgene:66449 ; RRID:Addgene_66449)
